Addgene plasmid #47859: pFAB1910
Purpose: BIOFAB reporter plasmid for measuring rpoC termination efficiency
Depositing lab: Drew Endy. Depositing organization: Stanford University. Publication: Precise and reliable gene expression via standard transcription and translation initiation elements. Mutalik VK, Guimaraes JC, Cambray G, Lam C, Christoffersen MJ, Mai QA, Tran AB, Paull M, Keasling JD, Arkin AP, Endy D. Nat Methods. 2013 Apr;10(4):354-60. doi: 10.1038/nmeth.2404. Epub 2013 Mar 10. PubMed 23474465.
Backbone
  Vector backbone: pFAB776
  Backbone size w/o insert (bp): 3967
  Vector type: Bacterial Expression, Synthetic Biology
Growth in bacteria
  Bacterial resistance: Kanamycin, 50 μg/mL
  Growth temperature: 37°C
  Growth strain: DH10B
  Copy number: High Copy
Gene/Insert
  Gene/Insert name: rpoC terminator
  Species: Synthetic
  Promoter: pLTetO14
  Cloning method: Restriction Enzyme; 5′ cloning site BsaI (destroyed during cloning); 3′ cloning site BsaI (destroyed during cloning)
  Sequencing primers: 5′ Neo-R; 3′ p15A-R
Terms and licenses: Academic/Nonprofit Terms; Industry Terms: Not Available to Industry
Depositor comments: Terminator efficiency measured at 99%. Terminator inserted between RFP and GFP and flanked by Rnase III sites. RNase sites have sequences GTGATAGACTCAAGGTCGCTCCTAGCGAGTGGCCTTTATGATTATCAC and AGAGGGACAAACTCAAGGTCATTCGCAAGAGTGGCCTTTATGATTGACCTTCT, respectively. Terminator can be amplified by PCR with or without these sites, as desired.
How to cite: pFAB1910 was a gift from Drew Endy (Addgene plasmid # 47859 ; http://n2t.net/addgene:47859 ; RRID:Addgene_47859)
