[The description below was written by a language model from this plasmid's Addgene catalogue record.]
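Description:
pFAB1910 is a bacterial expression and synthetic-biology reporter plasmid from the BIOFAB parts-characterisation collection, built on the pFAB776 backbone (about 4 kb without the insert). It is maintained in E. coli under kanamycin selection and is catalogued as high copy. The record does not name the origin of replication, although one of the listed sequencing primers anneals to a p15A element. No feature table accompanies the entry, so the layout described here comes from the catalogue fields and depositor comments.

The insert is the rpoC transcriptional terminator, listed as a synthetic part and cloned by BsaI-based assembly that destroyed both restriction sites. According to the depositor, the terminator lies between an RFP and a GFP coding sequence, and the listed promoter is pLTetO14, a Tet-operator-type promoter. In a two-reporter arrangement of this kind, the upstream fluorescent protein reports transcription entering the test element. The downstream one is expressed only from transcripts that read through it, so the ratio of the two signals gives a measure of termination efficiency. The terminator is flanked on each side by an RNase III cleavage site. Such sites are generally included so that the transcript is cut into separate pieces, which insulates each reporter's stability and translation from the sequence of the intervening part.

The depositor reports a measured termination efficiency of 99% for this element, making it a strong terminator. The terminator can be PCR-amplified with or without the flanking RNase III sites for reuse in other designs. The plasmid therefore serves both as a measurement construct and as a source of a characterised terminator.
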