>Addgene plasmid #47859 | pFAB1910 | addgene partial sequence | sequence record 69487 | p15A-F (5'-gattacgcgcagaccaaaac-3')
TCTTATTAATCAGATAAAATATTTCTAGATTTCAGTGCAATTTATCTCTTCAAATGTAGCACCTGAAGTC
AGCCCCATACGATATAAGTTGTTACTAGTGCTTGGATTCTCACCAATAAAAAACGCCCGGCGGCAACCGA
GCGTTCTGAACAAATCCAGATGGAGTTCTGAGGTCATTACTGGATCTATCAACAGGAGTCCAAGCGAGCT
CTCGAACCCCAGAGTCCCGCTCAGAAGAACTCGTCAAGAAGGCGATAGAAGGCGATGCGCTGCGAATCGG
GAGCGGCGATACCGTAAAGCACGAGGAAGCGGTCAGCCCATTCGCCGCCAAGCTCTTCAGCAATATCACG
GGTAGCCAACGCTATGTCCTGATAGCGGTCCGCCACACCCAGCCGGCCACAGTCGATGAATCCAGAAAAG
CGGCCATTTTCCACCATGATATTCGGCAAGCAGGCATCGCCATGGGTCACGACGAGATCCTCGCCGTCGG
GCATGCGCGCCTTGAGCCTGGCGAACAGTTCGGCTGGCGCGAGCCCCTGATGCTCTTCGTCCAGATCATC
CTGATCGACAAGACCGGCTTCCATCCGAGTACGTGCTCGCTCGATGCGATGTTTCGCTTGGTGGTCGAAT
GGGCAGGTAGCCGGATCAAGCGTATGCAGCCGCCGCATTGCATCAGCCATGATGGATACTTTCTCGGCAG
GAGCAAGGTGAGATGACAGGAGATCCTGCCCCGGCACTTCGCCCAATAGCAGCCAGTCCCTTCCCGCTTC
AGTGACAACGTCGAGCACAGCTGCGCAAGGAACGCCCGTCGTGGCCAGCCACGATAGCCGCGCTGCCTCG
TCCTGCAGTTCATTCAGGGCACCGGACAGGTCGGTCTTGACAAAAAGAACCGGGCGCCCCTGCGCTGACA
GCCGGAACACGGCGGCATCAGAGCAGCCGATTGTCTGTTGTGCCCAGTCATAGCCG
