>Addgene plasmid #47859 | pFAB1910 | addgene partial sequence | sequence record 69967 | GFP_R
TCTCCTTTGCTCATGGTACCTTTCTCCTCTTTAATGAATTGATTAACCGGAAGAAGGTCAATCATAAAGG
CCACTCTTGCGAATGACCTTGAGTTTGTCCCTCTATAGTGAGTCCGCCTGACAAATGCTCTTTCCCTAAA
CTCCCCCCATAAAAAAACCCGCCGAAGCGGGTTTTTACGTTATTTGCGGATTAACGATTACATCACATAA
GTAAAGTGATAATCATAAAGGCCACTCGCTAGGAGCGACCTTGAGTCTATCACTCAGCAGATTATTAAGC
ACCGGTGGAGTGACGACCTTCAGCACGTTCGTACTGTTCAACGATGGTGTAGTCTTCGTTGTGGGAGGTG
ATGTCCAGTTTGATGTCGGTTTTGTAAGCACCCGGCAGCTGAACCGGTTTTTTAGCCATGTAGGTGGTTT
TAACTTCAGCGTCGTAGTGACCACCGTCTTTCAGTTTCAGACGCATTTTGATTTCACCTTTCAGAGCACC
GTCTTCCGGGTACATACGTTCGGTGGAAGCTTCCCAACCCATGGTTTTTTTCTGCATAACCGGACCGTCG
GACGGGAAGTTGGTACCACGCAGTTTAACTTTGTAGATGAACTCACCGTCTTGCAGGGAGGAGTCCTGGG
TAACGGTAACAACACCACCGTCTTCGAAGTTCATAACACGTTCCCATTTGAAACCTTCCGGGAAGGACAG
TTTCAGGTAGTCCGGGATGTCAGCCGGGTGTTTAACGTAAGCTTTGGAACCGTACTGGAACTGCGGGGAC
AGGATGTCCCAAGCGAACGGCAGCGGACCACCTTTGGTAACTTTCAGTTTAGCGGTCTGGGTACCTTCGT
ACGGACGACCTTCACCTTCACCTTCGATTTCGAACTCGTGACCGTTAACGGAACCTTCCATAC
