>Addgene plasmid #47859 | pFAB1910 | addgene partial sequence | sequence record 69998 | Neo-R 5'-GCCCAGTCATAGCCGAATAG-3'
ATCATGCGAAACGATCCTCATCCTGTCTCTTGATCAGATCATGATCCCCTGCGCCATCAGATCCTTGGCG
GCAAGAAAGCCATCCAGTTTACTTTGCAGGGCTTCCCAACCTTACCAGAGGGCGCCCCAGCTGGCAATTC
CGACGTCTAGGGATAACAGGGTAATTACGGCCCCAGAATTCAAAAGATCTTAAGTAAGTAAGAGTATACG
TATATCGGCTAAAACGTATTAAGGCGCTTCGGCGCCTTTTTTTATGGGGGTATTTTCATCCCAATCCACA
CGTCCAACGCACAGCAAACACCACGTCGACCCTATCAGCTGCGTGCTTTCTATGAGTCGTTGCTGCATAT
CTCCCTATCAGTGATAGAGATTGACATCCCTATCAGTGATAGAGATACTGAGCACATCAGCAGGACGCAC
TGACCTTTGGAATTCATTAAAGAGGAGAAAGGTACCATGGCGAGTAGCGAAGACGTTATCAAAGAGTTCA
TGCGTTTCAAAGTTCGTATGGAAGGTTCCGTTAACGGTCACGAGTTCGAAATCGAAGGTGAAGGTGAAGG
TCGTCCGTACGAAGGTACCCAGACCGCTAAACTGAAAGTTACCAAAGGTGGTCCGCTGCCGTTCGCTTGG
GACATCCTGTCCCCGCAGTTCCAGTACGGTTCCAAAGCTTACGTTAAACACCCGGCTGACATCCCGGACT
ACCTGAAACTGTCCTTCCCGGAAGGTTTCAAATGGGAACGTGTTATGAACTTCGAAGACGGTGGTGTTGT
TACCGTTACCCAGGACTCCTCCCTGCAAGACGGTGAGTTCATCTACAAAGTTAAACTGCGTGGTACCAAC
TTCCCGTCCGACGGTCCGGTTATGCAGAAAAAAACCATGGGTTGGGAAGCTTCCACCGAACGTATGTACC
C
