>Addgene plasmid #47859 | pFAB1910 | depositor partial sequence | sequence record 74701 | rpoC
GTAATCGTTAATCCGCAAATAACGTAAAAACCCGCTTCGGCGGGTTTTTTTATGGGGGGAGTTTAGGGAA
AGAGCATTTGTCA
