LOCUS       Exported 4036 bp ds-DNA circular SYN 13-MAY-2021
DEFINITION  BIOFAB reporter plasmid for measuring rpoC termination efficiency.
ACCESSION   .
VERSION     .
KEYWORDS    pFAB1910
SOURCE      synthetic DNA construct
  ORGANISM  synthetic DNA construct
REFERENCE   1 (bases 1 to 4036)
  AUTHORS   Mutalik VK, Guimaraes JC, Cambray G, Lam C, Christoffersen MJ, Mai
            QA, Tran AB, Paull M, Keasling JD, Arkin AP, Endy D
  TITLE     Precise and reliable gene expression via standard transcription and
            translation initiation elements.
  JOURNAL   Nat Methods. 2013 Apr;10(4):354-60. doi: 10.1038/nmeth.2404. Epub
            2013 Mar 10.
  PUBMED    23474465
REFERENCE   2 (bases 1 to 4036)
  AUTHORS   .
  TITLE     Direct Submission
  JOURNAL   Exported May 13, 2021 from SnapGene Server 1.1.58
            http://www.snapgene.com
FEATURES             Location/Qualifiers
     source          1..4036
                     /organism="synthetic DNA construct"
                     /mol_type="other DNA"
     promoter        320..393
                     /label=PLtetO-1 promoter
                     /note="modified phage lambda PL promoter with tet operator
                     sites (Lutz and Bujard, 1997)"
     protein_bind    320..338
                     /gene="tetO"
                     /label=tet operator
                     /bound_moiety="tetracycline repressor TetR"
                     /note="bacterial operator O2 for the tetR and tetA genes"
     protein_bind    345..363
                     /gene="tetO"
                     /label=tet operator
                     /bound_moiety="tetracycline repressor TetR"
                     /note="bacterial operator O2 for the tetR and tetA genes"
     RBS             407..418
                     /note="strong bacterial ribosome binding site (Elowitz and
                     Leibler, 2000)"
     CDS             425..1102
                     /codon_start=1
                     /product="monomeric derivative of DsRed (Campbell et al.,
                     2002)"
                     /label=mRFP1
                     /translation="MASSEDVIKEFMRFKVRMEGSVNGHEFEIEGEGEGRPYEGTQTAK
                     LKVTKGGPLPFAWDILSPQFQYGSKAYVKHPADIPDYLKLSFPEGFKWERVMNFEDGGV
                     VTVTQDSSLQDGEFIYKVKLRGTNFPSDGPVMQKKTMGWEASTERMYPEDGALKGEIKM
                     RLKLKDGGHYDAEVKTTYMAKKPVQLPGAYKTDIKLDITSHNEDYTIVEQYERAEGRHS
                     TGA"
     RBS             1345..1356
                     /note="strong bacterial ribosome binding site (Elowitz and
                     Leibler, 2000)"
     CDS             1363..2076
                     /codon_start=1
                     /product="GFP variant that folds robustly even when fused
                     to poorly folded proteins (Pedelacq et al., 2006)"
                     /label=superfolder GFP
                     /translation="MSKGEELFTGVVPILVELDGDVNGHKFSVRGEGEGDATNGKLTLK
                     FICTTGKLPVPWPTLVTTLTYGVQCFSRYPDHMKRHDFFKSAMPEGYVQERTISFKDDG
                     TYKTRAEVKFEGDTLVNRIELKGIDFKEDGNILGHKLEYNFNSHNVYITADKQKNGIKA
                     NFKIRHNVEDGSVQLADHYQQNTPIGDGPVLLPDNHYLSTQSVLSKDPNEKRDHMVLLE
                     FVTAAGITHGMDELYK"
     primer_bind     complement(1393..1421)
                     /label=GFP-R
                     /note="GFP, reverse primer. Does NOT anneal to EGFP"
     primer_bind     2016..2036
                     /label=GFP-F
                     /note="GFP, forward primer. Does NOT anneal to EGFP"
     terminator      2112..2183
                     /label=rrnB T1 terminator
                     /note="transcription terminator T1 from the E. coli rrnB
                     gene"
     terminator      2199..2226
                     /label=T7Te terminator
                     /note="phage T7 early transcription terminator"
     primer_bind     complement(2297..2314)
                     /label=L4440
                     /note="L4440 vector, forward primer"
     rep_origin      complement(2431..2976)
                     /direction=LEFT
                     /label=p15A ori
                     /note="Plasmids containing the medium-copy-number p15A
                     origin of replication can be propagated in E. coli cells
                     that contain a second plasmid with the ColE1 origin. "
     primer_bind     complement(2511..2530)
                     /label=pBR322ori-F
                     /note="pBR322 origin, forward primer"
     terminator      3090..3184
                     /label=lambda t0 terminator
                     /note="transcription terminator from phage lambda"
     CDS             complement(3215..4009)
                     /codon_start=1
                     /gene="aph(3')-II (or nptII)"
                     /product="aminoglycoside phosphotransferase from Tn5"
                     /label=NeoR/KanR
                     /note="confers resistance to neomycin, kanamycin, and G418
                     (Geneticin(R))"
                     /translation="MIEQDGLHAGSPAAWVERLFGYDWAQQTIGCSDAAVFRLSAQGRP
                     VLFVKTDLSGALNELQDEAARLSWLATTGVPCAAVLDVVTEAGRDWLLLGEVPGQDLLS
                     SHLAPAEKVSIMADAMRRLHTLDPATCPFDHQAKHRIERARTRMEAGLVDQDDLDEEHQ
                     GLAPAELFARLKARMPDGEDLVVTHGDACLPNIMVENGRFSGFIDCGRLGVADRYQDIA
                     LATRDIAEELGGEWADRFLVLYGIAAPDSQRIAFYRLLDEFF"
     primer_bind     complement(3326..3345)
                     /label=Neo-F
                     /note="Neomycin resistance gene, forward primer"
     primer_bind     3936..3955
                     /label=Neo-R
                     /note="Neomycin resistance gene, reverse primer"
ORIGIN
        1 atcagatcat gatcccctgc gccatcagat ccttggcggc aagaaagcca tccagtttac
       61 tttgcagggc ttcccaacct taccagaggg cgccccagct ggcaattccg acgtctaggg
      121 ataacagggt aattacggcc ccagaattca aaagatctta agtaagtaag agtatacgta
      181 tatcggctaa aacgtattaa ggcgcttcgg cgcctttttt tatgggggta ttttcatccc
      241 aatccacacg tccaacgcac agcaaacacc acgtcgaccc tatcagctgc gtgctttcta
      301 tgagtcgttg ctgcatatct ccctatcagt gatagagatt gacatcccta tcagtgatag
      361 agatactgag cacatcagca ggacgcactg acctttggaa ttcattaaag aggagaaagg
      421 taccatggcg agtagcgaag acgttatcaa agagttcatg cgtttcaaag ttcgtatgga
      481 aggttccgtt aacggtcacg agttcgaaat cgaaggtgaa ggtgaaggtc gtccgtacga
      541 aggtacccag accgctaaac tgaaagttac caaaggtggt ccgctgccgt tcgcttggga
      601 catcctgtcc ccgcagttcc agtacggttc caaagcttac gttaaacacc cggctgacat
      661 cccggactac ctgaaactgt ccttcccgga aggtttcaaa tgggaacgtg ttatgaactt
      721 cgaagacggt ggtgttgtta ccgttaccca ggactcctcc ctgcaagacg gtgagttcat
      781 ctacaaagtt aaactgcgtg gtaccaactt cccgtccgac ggtccggtta tgcagaaaaa
      841 aaccatgggt tgggaagctt ccaccgaacg tatgtacccg gaagacggtg ctctgaaagg
      901 tgaaatcaaa atgcgtctga aactgaaaga cggtggtcac tacgacgctg aagttaaaac
      961 cacctacatg gctaaaaaac cggttcagct gccgggtgct tacaaaaccg acatcaaact
     1021 ggacatcacc tcccacaacg aagactacac catcgttgaa cagtacgaac gtgctgaagg
     1081 tcgtcactcc accggtgctt aataatctgc tgagtgatag actcaaggtc gctcctagcg
     1141 agtggccttt atgattatca ctttacttat gtgatgtaat cgttaatccg caaataacgt
     1201 aaaaacccgc ttcggcgggt ttttttatgg ggggagttta gggaaagagc atttgtcagg
     1261 cggactcact atagagggac aaactcaagg tcattcgcaa gagtggcctt tatgattgac
     1321 cttcttccgg ttaatcaatt cattaaagag gagaaaggta ccatgagcaa aggagaagaa
     1381 cttttcactg gagttgtccc aattcttgtt gaattagatg gtgatgttaa tgggcacaaa
     1441 ttttctgtcc gtggagaggg tgaaggtgat gctacaaacg gaaaactcac ccttaaattt
     1501 atttgcacta ctggaaaact acctgttccg tggccaacac ttgtcactac tctgacctat
     1561 ggtgttcaat gcttttcccg ttatccggat cacatgaaac ggcatgactt tttcaagagt
     1621 gccatgcccg aaggttatgt acaggaacgc actatatctt tcaaagatga cgggacctac
     1681 aagacgcgtg ctgaagtcaa gtttgaaggt gatacccttg ttaatcgtat cgagttaaag
     1741 ggtattgatt ttaaagaaga tggaaacatt cttggacaca aactcgagta caactttaac
     1801 tcacacaatg tatacatcac ggcagacaaa caaaagaatg gaatcaaagc taacttcaaa
     1861 attcgccaca acgttgaaga tggttccgtt caactagcag accattatca acaaaatact
     1921 ccaattggcg atggccctgt ccttttacca gacaaccatt acctgtcgac acaatctgtc
     1981 ctttcgaaag atcccaacga aaagcgtgac cacatggtcc ttcttgagtt tgtaactgct
     2041 gctgggatta cacatggcat ggatgagctc tacaaataag gatcggttgt cgagtaagga
     2101 tctccaggca tcaaataaaa cgaaaggctc agtcgaaaga ctgggccttt cgttttatct
     2161 gttgtttgtc ggtgaacgct ctctactaga gtcacactgg ctcaccttcg ggtgggcctt
     2221 tctgcgttta taggatccta actcgagctg aagccaatag ggataacagg gtaatcctag
     2281 ggatatattc cgcttcctcg ctcactgact cgctacgctc ggtcgttcga ctgcggcgag
     2341 cggaaatggc ttacgaacgg ggcggagatt tcctggaaga tgccaggaag atacttaaca
     2401 gggaagtgag agggccgcgg caaagccgtt tttccatagg ctccgccccc ctgacaagca
     2461 tcacgaaatc tgacgctcaa atcagtggtg gcgaaacccg acaggactat aaagatacca
     2521 ggcgtttccc cctggcggct ccctcgtgcg ctctcctgtt cctgcctttc ggtttaccgg
     2581 tgtcattccg ctgttatggc cgcgtttgtc tcattccacg cctgacactc agttccgggt
     2641 aggcagttcg ctccaagctg gactgtatgc acgaaccccc cgttcagtcc gaccgctgcg
     2701 ccttatccgg taactatcgt cttgagtcca acccggaaag acatgcaaaa gcaccactgg
     2761 cagcagccac tggtaattga tttagaggag ttagtcttga agtcatgcgc cggttaaggc
     2821 taaactgaaa ggacaagttt tggtgactgc gctcctccaa gccagttacc tcggttcaaa
     2881 gagttggtag ctcagagaac cttcgaaaaa ccgccctgca aggcggtttt ttcgttttca
     2941 gagcaagaga ttacgcgcag accaaaacga tctcaagaag atcatcttat taatcagata
     3001 aaatatttct agatttcagt gcaatttatc tcttcaaatg tagcacctga agtcagcccc
     3061 atacgatata agttgttact agtgcttgga ttctcaccaa taaaaaacgc ccggcggcaa
     3121 ccgagcgttc tgaacaaatc cagatggagt tctgaggtca ttactggatc tatcaacagg
     3181 agtccaagcg agctctcgaa ccccagagtc ccgctcagaa gaactcgtca agaaggcgat
     3241 agaaggcgat gcgctgcgaa tcgggagcgg cgataccgta aagcacgagg aagcggtcag
     3301 cccattcgcc gccaagctct tcagcaatat cacgggtagc caacgctatg tcctgatagc
     3361 ggtccgccac acccagccgg ccacagtcga tgaatccaga aaagcggcca ttttccacca
     3421 tgatattcgg caagcaggca tcgccatggg tcacgacgag atcctcgccg tcgggcatgc
     3481 gcgccttgag cctggcgaac agttcggctg gcgcgagccc ctgatgctct tcgtccagat
     3541 catcctgatc gacaagaccg gcttccatcc gagtacgtgc tcgctcgatg cgatgtttcg
     3601 cttggtggtc gaatgggcag gtagccggat caagcgtatg cagccgccgc attgcatcag
     3661 ccatgatgga tactttctcg gcaggagcaa ggtgagatga caggagatcc tgccccggca
     3721 cttcgcccaa tagcagccag tcccttcccg cttcagtgac aacgtcgagc acagctgcgc
     3781 aaggaacgcc cgtcgtggcc agccacgata gccgcgctgc ctcgtcctgc agttcattca
     3841 gggcaccgga caggtcggtc ttgacaaaaa gaaccgggcg cccctgcgct gacagccgga
     3901 acacggcggc atcagagcag ccgattgtct gttgtgccca gtcatagccg aatagcctct
     3961 ccacccaagc ggccggagaa cctgcgtgca atccatcttg ttcaatcatg cgaaacgatc
     4021 ctcatcctgt ctcttg
//
